>Addgene plasmid #44692 | pTC42-dmd-4 | depositor partial sequence | sequence record 62360 | pTC42-dmd-4 sequence 1312 bps
ATTAATGCAGCCCCCTCTTTATCCGATTACAGAAAAGGGTGCTAGAAAACCGAAATGTGCAAGATGTAGA
AATCACGGAATGGTATCGTGGTTAAAAGGCCACAAAAGACATTGTCATTACAAGGATTGCCGTTGTGCGA
AATGCAATCTTATAGCTGAAAGACAACGAGTTATGGCAGCTCAAGTAGCATTGAAAAGACAACAAGCTGC
CGAAGATGCAATCGCAATCGGTTTAAGAACAGCTTTAAATGGATCTCAACTTCCACTTTTAACCGCTGGA
CCTTTATGGGGTCCGGGTTCGGTTAGTGCTCCAATTCTCAGCTCTCCAAACACATCAAATTACAATGAAT
TAAACAACAACAATAATGATGAATCTGGCAAACATTCAAACTGCACAAATGAAATCAATGATGATGGAAA
AGTAAACTCAAATGATTTTACTGATTCTGACTCAAATTCCGAGAGACTGAAGACCATGATAAGTCATATC
AAGAAACGACAAGTGAAAATATTAGAACTGATCAAATGATAAAATCAAAACAATTTGCAATGCACAGGAA
TTTCAATTTTTCCTCAGATGAAAGATACTTTCGAGCTAATAACGAAATCGGTAGTAAATCAGATCTTTTG
GACTTATTAAAGCATTTTTTTCCACATAAAATGGGATTTGATCCATTTCTTATTGATGCATTAATGGAAA
AACACAATAACAATGTGTCCAAATGTTTGGAAGAAGTAATCAGGAACTCATCAAATCTATCTTCATTCAA
CGAACCCTCGAAGACTAATATTCATGATCGGATTCATGAAAACAATCTGTTCAATTTAAAACGATTTATT
ATTCCATATTCAAATGCTAATATTTCTCCTATGAGCATGTGTCAAAATCCGATTTTGCACCGAATTCCTT
CAAATAATGATTTCAATAATATTTTCCTTGAATTCAAATTTTTAAACCTACAAATTCACAATCCATGCCC
CCATCAAATTTCCAATTGAAGCCTAATGCTGCCCCTGCTTATAATTATCCCTGTAACCCATATTCCACTT
TCCCTTACTTTTATTTTAATCAGAGAATACAACCTAAACAATGCTCCGAAGAATTTTTTAGCAAACCACA
GACAGATATTTCTGAGAAACCGATCAATTTCTCGGAAAAAGATAATATAAAAAATACAGTTTTAATCAAA
TCAGAAAATAATAAATTAATTACAAATTCAAATTCTAGAAGATCCACCTTCTGGCCATTAGTAGATTTGG
TTAATGAGGAATCAACATTAAGTTCAACCTTATAACCTTCAGTCATAATTTT
