>Addgene plasmid #44692 | pTC42-dmd-4 | addgene partial sequence | sequence record 63738 | Sp6 5'-ATTTAGGTGACACTATAG-3'
AAAGGGTGCTAGAAAACCGAAATGTGCAAGATGTAGAAATCACGGAATGGTATCGTGGTTAAAAGGCCAC
AAAAGACATTGTCATTACAAGGATTGCCGTTGTGCGAAATGCAATCTTATAGCTGAAAGACAACGAGTTA
TGGCAGCTCAAGTAGCATTGAAAAGACAACAAGCTGCCGAAGATGCAATCGCAATCGGTTTAAGAACAGC
TTTAAATGGATCTCAACTTCCACTTTTAACCGCTGGACCTTTATGGGGTCCGGGTTCGGTTAGTGCTCCA
ATTCTCAGCTCTCCAAACACATCAAATTACAATGAATTAAACAACAACAATAATGATGAATCTGGCAAAC
ATTCAAACTGCACAAATGAAATCAATGATGATGGAAAAGTAAACTCAAATGATTTTACTGATTCTGACTC
AAATTCCGAGAAGACTGAAGACCATGATAAGTCATATCAAGAAACGACAAGTGAAAATATTAGAACTGAT
CAAATGATAAAATCAAAACAATTTGCAATGCACAGGAATTTCAATTTTTCCTCAGATGAAAGATACTTTC
GAGCTAATAACGAAATCGGTAGTAAATCAGATCTTTTGGACTTATTAAAGCATTTTTTTCCACATAAAAT
GGGATTTGATCCATTTCTTATTGATGCATTAATGGAAAAACACAATAACAATGTGTCCAAATGTTTGGAA
GAAGTAATCAGGAACTCATCAAATCTATCTTCATTCAACGAACCCTCGAAGACTAATATTCATGATCGGA
TTCATGAAAACAATCTGTTCAATTTAAAACGATTTATTATTCCATATTCAAATGCTAATATTTCTCCTAT
GAGCATGTGTCAAAATCCGATTTTGCACCGAATTCCTTCAAATAATGATTTCAATAATATTTTCCTTGAA
TTCAAATTTTTAAACCTACAAATTCACAATCCATGCCCCCATCAAATTTCCA
