>Addgene plasmid #44692 | pTC42-dmd-4 | addgene partial sequence | sequence record 64421 | T3 5'-GCAATTAACCCTCACTAAAGG-3'
ACGACTCACTATAGGTTTTTTTTTTTTGGTAAAGAAAAGTATTATATTTTTAAAATAAATTTACAAAAAT
ACAAAATTATGACTGAAGGTTATAAGGTTGAACTTAATGTTGATTCCTCATTAACCAAATCTACTAATGG
CCAGAAGGTGGATCTTCTAGAATTTGAATTTGTAATTAATTTATTATTTTCTGATTTGATTAAAACTGTA
TTTTTTATATTATCTTTTTCCGAGAAATTGATCGGTTTCTCAGAAATATCTGTCTGTGGTTTGCTAAAAA
ATTCTTCGGAGCATTGTTTAGGTTGTATTCTCTGATTAAAATAAAAGTAAGGGAAAGTGGAATATGGGTT
ACAGGGATAATTATAAGCAGGGGCAGCATTAGGCTTCAATTGGAAATTTGATGGGGGCATGGATTGTGAA
TTTGTAGGTTTAAAATTTGAATTCAAGAAAATATTATTGAAATCATTATTTGAAGGAATTCGGTGCAAAA
TCGGATTTTGACACATGCTCATAGGAGAAATATTAGCATTTGAATATGGAATAATAAATCGTTTTAAATT
GAACAGATTGTTTTCATGAATCCGATCATGAATATTAGTCTTCGAGGGTTCGTTGAATGAAGATAGATTT
GATGAGTTCCTGATTACTTCTTCCAAACATTTGGACACATTGTTATTGTGTTTTTCCATTAATGCATCAA
TAAGAAATGGATCAAATCCCATTTTATGTGGAAAAAAATGCTTTAATAAGTCCAAAAGATCTGATTTACT
ACCGATTTCGTTATTAGCTCGAAAGTATCTTTCATCTGAGGAAAAATTGAAATTCCTGTGCATTGCAAAT
TGTTTTGATTTTATCATTTGATCAGTTCTAATATTTTCACTTGTCGTTTCTTGATATGACTTATCATGGT
CTTCAGTCTCTCG
