[The description below was written by a language model from this plasmid's Addgene catalogue record.]
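Description:
pTC42-dmd-4 is a bacterial cloning plasmid built on pJC53.2, a roughly 3.2 kb T/A cloning vector designed for producing double-stranded RNA and for making sense and antisense RNA probes. It is maintained as a high-copy plasmid in standard E. coli cloning strains and is selected with both ampicillin and kanamycin. The record does not list the origin of replication or a feature map, so details of the backbone beyond its stated purpose and resistance markers are not documented here.

The insert is a 3' RACE product of Smed-dmd-4, a gene from the planarian flatworm Schmidtea mediterranea; the name suggests a DM-domain (doublesex/mab-3 related) family member, though the record does not describe the protein. As a 3' RACE product it represents the 3' portion of the transcript rather than necessarily a complete coding sequence, and its length is not given. The fragment was inserted at Eam1105I sites, which in T/A vectors of this type are cut to leave single-base overhangs compatible with PCR products; both sites were destroyed during cloning. The listed sequencing primers, SP6 on the 5' side and T3 on the 3' side, indicate that phage promoter sequences flank the insert, consistent with in vitro transcription of either strand, although the full promoter arrangement is not stated.

Given the vector type, the plasmid serves as a template for riboprobes for in situ hybridization and for dsRNA used in RNA interference knockdown of dmd-4. It was deposited in connection with a study of sex-specific transcription factor control of male identity in this simultaneous hermaphrodite.
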