Addgene plasmid #44692: pTC42-dmd-4
Depositing lab: Phillip Newmark. Depositing organization: University of Illinois at Urbana-Champaign. Publication: A sex-specific transcription factor controls male identity in a simultaneous hermaphrodite. Chong T, Collins JJ 3rd, Brubacher JL, Zarkower D, Newmark PA. Nat Commun. 2013; 4:1814. doi: 10.1038/ncomms2811. PubMed 23652002.
Backbone
  Vector backbone: pJC53.2
  Backbone size w/o insert (bp): 3240
  Vector type: T/A Cloning Vector for dsRNA generation and the generation of sense and anti-sense probes
Growth in bacteria
  Bacterial resistance: Ampicillin and Kanamycin, 100 & 50 μg/mL
  Growth temperature: 37°C
  Growth strain: DH5alpha
  Copy number: High Copy
Gene/Insert
  Gene/Insert name: Smed-dmd-4, 3’ RACE product
  Species: Schmidtea mediterranea
  GenBank ID: KC736562
  Cloning method: Restriction Enzyme; 5′ cloning site Eam1105I (destroyed during cloning); 3′ cloning site Eam1105I (destroyed during cloning)
  Sequencing primers: 5′ Sp6; 3′ T3
Terms and licenses: Academic/Nonprofit Terms; Industry Terms: Not Available to Industry
How to cite: pTC42-dmd-4 was a gift from Phillip Newmark (Addgene plasmid # 44692 ; http://n2t.net/addgene:44692 ; RRID:Addgene_44692)
